>Addgene plasmid #91521 | pHH0103_ABL1-1/1 | addgene full sequence | sequence record 192427 | Addgene NGS Result
AACCTATAAAAATAGGCGTATCACGAGGCCCTTTCGTCTTCAAGAATTCCCGACACCATCGAATGGTGCA
AAACCTTTCGCGGTATGGCATGATAGCGCCCGGAAGAGAGTCAATTCAGGGTGGTGAATGTGAAACCAGT
AACGTTATACGATGTCGCAGAGTATGCCGGTGTCTCTTATCAGACCGTTTCCCGCGTGGTGAACCAGGCC
AGCCACGTTTCTGCGAAAACGCGGGAAAAAGTGGAAGCGGCGATGGCGGAGCTGAATTACATTCCCAACC
GCGTGGCACAACAACTGGCGGGCAAACAGTCGTTGCTGATTGGCGTTGCCACCTCCAGTCTGGCCCTGCA
CGCGCCGTCGCAAATTGTCGCGGCGATTAAATCTCGCGCCGATCAACTGGGTGCCAGCGTGGTGGTGTCG
ATGGTAGAACGAAGCGGCGTCGAAGCCTGTAAAGCGGCGGTGCACAATCTTCTCGCGCAACGCGTCAGTG
GGCTGATCATTAACTATCCGCTGGATGACCAGGATGCCATTGCTGTGGAAGCTGCCTGCACTAATGTTCC
GGCGTTATTTCTTGATGTCTCTGACCAGACACCCATCAACAGTATTATTTTCTCCCATGAAGACGGTACG
CGACTGGGCGTGGAGCATCTGGTCGCATTGGGTCACCAGCAAATCGCGCTGTTAGCGGGCCCATTAAGTT
CTGTCTCGGCGCGTCTGCGTCTGGCTGGCTGGCATAAATATCTCACTCGCAATCAAATTCAGCCGATAGC
GGAACGGGAAGGCGACTGGAGTGCCATGTCCGGTTTTCAACAAACCATGCAAATGCTGAATGAGGGCATC
GTTCCCACTGCGATGCTGGTTGCCAACGATCAGATGGCGCTGGGCGCAATGCGCGCCATTACCGAGTCCG
GGCTGCGCGTTGGTGCGGATATCTCGGTAGTGGGATACGACGATACCGAAGACAGCTCATGTTATATCCC
GCCGTTAACCACCATCAAACAGGATTTTCGCCTGCTGGGGCAAACCAGCGTGGACCGCTTGCTGCAACTC
TCTCAGGGCCAGGCGGTGAAGGGCAATCAGCTGTTGCCCGTCTCACTGGTGAAAAGAAAAACCACCCTGG
CGCCCAATACGCAAACCGCCTCTCCCCGCGCGTTGGCCGATTCATTAATGCAGCTGGCACGACAGGTTTC
CCGACTGGAAAGCGGGCAGTGAGCGCAACGCAATTAATGTAAGTTAGCTCACTCATTAGGCACAATTCTC
ATGTTTGACAGCTTATCATCGACTGCACGGTGCACCAATGCTTCTGGCGTCAGGCAGCCATCGGAAGCTG
TGGTATGGCTGTGCAGGTCGTAAATCACTGCATAATTCGTGTCGCTCAAGGCGCACTCCCGTTCTGGATA
ATGTTTTTTGCGCCGACATCATAACGGTTCTGGCAAATATTCTGAAATGAGCTGTTGACAATTAATCATC
GGCTCGTATAATGTGTGGAATTGTGAGCGGATAACAATTTCACACAGGAAACAGCCAGTCCGTTTAGGTG
TTTTCACGAGCACTTCACCAACAAGGACCATAGATTATGAAAATCGAAGAACACCATCACCATCACCATT
CCAGCGGTAAGCTTATGTCCCCTATACTAGGTTATTGGAAAATTAAGGGCCTTGTGCAACCCACTCGACT
TCTTTTGGAATATCTTGAAGAAAAATATGAAGAGCATTTGTATGAGCGCGATGAAGGTGATAAATGGCGA
AACAAAAAGTTTGAATTGGGTTTGGAGTTTCCCAATCTTCCTTATTATATTGATGGTGATGTTAAATTAA
CACAGTCTATGGCCATCATACGTTATATAGCTGACAAGCACAACATGTTGGGTGGTTGTCCAAAAGAGCG
TGCAGAGATTTCAATGCTTGAAGGAGCGGTTTTGGATATTAGATACGGTGTTTCGAGAATTGCATATAGT
AAAGACTTTGAAACTCTCAAAGTTGATTTTCTTAGCAAGCTACCTGAAATGCTGAAAATGTTCGAAGATC
GTTTATGTCATAAAACATATTTAAATGGTGATCATGTAACCCATCCTGACTTCATGTTGTATGACGCTCT
TGATGTTGTTTTATACATGGACCCAATGTGCCTGGATGCGTTCCCAAAATTAGTTTGTTTTAAAAAACGT
ATTGAAGCTATCCCACAAATTGATAAGTACTTGAAATCCAGCAAGTATATAGCATGGCCTTTGCAGGGCT
GGCAAGCCACGTTTGGTGGTGGCGACCATCCTCCAAAATCGGATCTGGAAGTTCTGTTCCAGGGGCCCCT
GTCCAGCGGTCTGGTTCCGCGTGGTTCCGGTACCGCGGCCCAGCCGGCCATGGCCCAGGGCGCGCTGAAC
CTGTTTGTCGCCCTGTATGATTTTGTTGCCTCCGGTGATAACACCCTGTCCATTACCAAAGGTGAAAAAC
TGCGTGTCCTGGGTTACAATCATAACGGTGAATGGTGTGAAGCACAGACCAAAAACGGTCAAGGTTGGGT
TCCATCCAACTACATTACCCCAGTCAACGCGGCCGCATA
[142 nt withheld, positions 2560-2701]
C
[98 nt withheld, positions 2703-2800]
AGTTTGTACTGGTGACGAAACTCAGTGTCTAGCTAGAGTGGC
[149 nt withheld, positions 2843-2991]
T
[41 nt withheld, positions 2993-3033]
T
[62 nt withheld, positions 3035-3096]
A
[35 nt withheld, positions 3098-3132]
CCTCCCTCAATCGGTTGAATGTCGCCCTTTTGTCTTTGGCGCTGGTAAACCATATGAA
[86 nt withheld, positions 3191-3276]
T
[54 nt withheld, positions 3278-3331]
CTAGCGCCGCCCTATACCTTGTCTGCCTCCCCGCGTTGCGTCGCGGTGCATGGAGCCGGGCCACCTCGAC
CTGAATGGAAGCCGGCGGCACCTCGCTAACGGATTCACCACTCCAAGAATTGGAGCCAATCAATTCTTGC
GGAGAACTGTGAATGCGCAAACCAACCCTTGGCAGAACATATCCATCGCGTCCGCCATCTCCAGCAGCCG
CACGCGGCGCATCTCGGGCAGCGTTGGGTCCTGGCCACGGGTGCGCATGATCGTGCTCCTGTCGTTGAGG
ACCCGGCTAGGCTGGCGGGGTTGCCTTACTGGTTAGCAGAATGAATCACCGATACGCGAGCGAACGTGAA
GCGACTGCTGCTGCAAAACGTCTGCGACCTGAGCAACAACATGAATGGTCTTCGGTTTCCGTGTTTCGTA
AAGTCTGGAAACGCGGAAGTCAGCGCCCTGCACCATTATGTTCCGGATCTGCATCGCAGGATGCTGCTGG
CTACCCTGTGGAACACCTACATCTGTATTAACGAAGCGCTGGCATTGACCCTGAGTGATTTTTCTCTGGT
CCCGCCGCATCCATACCGCCAGTTGTTTACCCTCACAACGTTCCAGTAACCGGGCATGTTCATCATCAGT
AACCCGTATCGTGAGCATCCTCTCTCGTTTCATCGGTATCATTACCCCCATGAACAGAAATCCCCCTTAC
ACGGAGGCATCAGTGACCAAACAGGAAAAAACCGCCCTTAACATGGCCCGCTTTATCAGAAGCCAGACAT
TAACGCTTCTGGAGAAACTCAACGAGCTGGACGCGGATGAACAGGCAGACATCTGTGAATCGCTTCACGA
CCACGCTGATGAGCTTTACCGCAGGATCCGCGAAATTGTAAGCGTTAATATTTTGTTAAAATTCGCGTTA
AATTTTTGTTAAATCAGCTCATTTTTTAACCAATAGGCCGAAATCGGCAAAATCCCTTATAAATCAAAAG
AATAGACCGAGATAGGGT
[37 nt withheld, positions 4330-4366]
AAAGAACGTGGACTCCAACGTCAAAGG
[49 nt withheld, positions 4394-4442]
T
[91 nt withheld, positions 4444-4534]
G
[124 nt withheld, positions 4536-4659]
CGCGGATCCTGCCTCGCGCGTTTCGGTGATGACGGTGAAAACCTCTGACACATGCAGCTCCCGGAGACGG
TCACAGCTTGTCTGTAAGCGGATGCCGGGAGCAGACAAGCCCGTCAGGGCGCGTCAGCGGGTGTTGGCGG
GTGTCGGGGCGCAGCCATGACCCAGTCACGTAGCGATAGCGGAGTGTATACTGGCTTAACTATGCGGCAT
CAGAGCAGATTGTACTGAGAGTGCACCATATGCGGTGTGAAATACCGCACAGATGCGTAAGGAGAAAATA
CCGCATCAGGCGCTCTTCCGCTTCCTCGCTCACTGACTCGCTGCGCTCGGTCGTTCGGCTGCGGCGAGCG
GTATCAGCTCACTCAAAGGCGGTAATACGGTTATCCACAGAATCAGGGGATAACGCAGGAAAGAACATGT
GAGCAAAAGGCCAGCAAAAGGCCAGGAACCGTAAAAAGGCCGCGTTGCTGGCGTTTTTCCATAGGCTCCG
CCCCCCTGACGAGCATCACAAAAATCGACGCTCAAGTCAGAGGTGGCGAAACCCGACAGGACTATAAAGA
TACCAGGGTTTCCCCCTGGAAGCTCCCTCGTGCGCTCTCCTGTTCCGACCCTGCCGCTTACCGGATACCT
GTCCGCCTTTCTCCCTTCGGGAAGCGTGGCGCTTTCTCATAGCTCACGCTGTAGGTATCTCAGTTCGGTG
TAGGTCGTTCGCTCCAAGCTGGGCTGTGTGCACGAACCCCCCGTTCAGCCCGACCGCTGCGCCTTATCCG
GTAACTATCGTCTTGAGTCCAACCCGGTAAGACACGACTTATCGCCACTGGCAGCAGCCACTGGTAACAG
GATTAGCAGAGCGAGGTATGTAGGCGGTGCTACAGAGTTCTTGAAGTGGTGGCCTAACTACGGCTACACT
AGAAGGACAGTATTTGGTATCTGCGCTCTGCTGAAGCCAGTTACCTTCGGAAAAAGAGTTGGTAGCTCTT
GATCCGGCAAACAAACCACCGCTGGTAGCGGTGGTTTTTTTGTTTGCAAGCAGCAGATTACGCGCAGAAA
AAAAGGATCTCAAGAAGATCCTTTGATCTTTTCTACGGGGTCTGACGCTCAGTGGAACGAAAACTCACGT
TAAGGGATTTTGGTCATGAGATTATCAAAAAGGATCTTCACCTAGATCCTTTTAAATTAAAAATGAAGTT
TTAAATCAATCTAAAGTATATATGAGTAAACTTGGTCTGACAGTTACCAATGCTTAATCAGTGAGGCACC
TATCTCAGCGATCTGTCTATTTCGTTCATCCATAGTTGCCTGACTCCCCGTCGTGTAGATAACTACGATA
CGGGAGGGCTTACCATCTGGCCCCAGTGCTGCAATGATACCGCGAGACCCACGCTCACCGGCTCCAGATT
TATCAGCAATAAACCAGCCAGCCGGAAGGGCCGAGCGCAGAAGTGGTCCTGCAACTTTATCCGCCTCCAT
CCAGTCTATTAATTGTTGCCGGGAAGCTAGAGTAAGTAGTTCGCCAGTTAATAGTTTGCGCAACGTTGTT
GCCATTGCTGCAGGCATCGTGGTGTCACGCTCGTCGTTTGGTATGGCTTCATTCAGCTCCGGTTCCCAAC
GATCAAGGCGAGTTACATGATCCCCCATGTTGTGCAAAAAAGCGGTTAGCTCCTTCGGTCCTCCGATCGT
TGTCAGAAGTAAGTTGGCCGCAGTGTTATCACTCATGGTTATGGCAGCACTGCATAATTCTCTTACTGTC
ATGCCATCCGTAAGATGCTTTTCTGTGACTGGTGAGTACTCAACCAAGTCATTCTGAGAATAGTGTATGC
GGCGACCGAGTTGCTCTTGCCCGGCGTCAACACGGGATAATACCGCGCCACATAGCAGAACTTTAAAAGT
GCTCATCATTGGAAAACGTTCTTCGGGGCGAAAACTCTCAAGGATCTTACCGCTGTTGAGATCCAGTTCG
ATGTAACCCACTCGTGCACCCAACTGATCTTCAGCATCTTTTACTTTCACCAGCGTTTCTGGGTGAGCAA
AAACAGGAAGGCAAAATGCCGCAAAAAAGGGAATAAGGGCGACACGGAAATGTTGAATACTCATACTCTT
CCTTTTTCAATATTATTGAAGCATTTATCAGGGTTATTGTCTCATGAGCGGATACATATTTGAATGTATT
TAGAAAAATAAACAAATAGGGGTTCCGCGCACATTTCCCCGAAAAGTGCCACCTGACGTCTAAGAAACCA
TTATTATCATGACATT
Features (pLannotate 1.2.2; 21 found; start..end, strand, type, name):
     52..129     +  promoter       lacIq promoter: lacI (mutant); In the lacIq allele, a single base change in the promoter boosts expression of the lacI gene about 10-fold.
    130..1212    +  CDS            lacI: lac repressor; lacI; The lac repressor binds to the lac operator to inhibit transcription in E. coli. This inhibition can be relieved by adding lactose or isopropyl-β-D-thiogalactopyranoside (IPTG).
   1225..1246    +  protein_bind   CAP binding site: CAP binding activates transcription in the presence of cAMP. E. coli catabolite activator protein
   1265..1282    +  promoter       tet promoter (fragment): E. coli promoter for tetracycline efflux protein gene
   1455..1483    +  promoter       tac promoter: strong E. coli promoter; hybrid between the trp and lac UV5 promoters
   1491..1507    +  protein_bind   lac operator: The lac repressor binds to the lac operator to inhibit transcription in E. coli. This inhibition can be relieved by adding lactose or isopropyl-β-D-thiogalactopyranoside (IPTG). lac repressor encoded by lacI
   1592..1609    +  CDS            6xHis: 6xHis affinity tag
   1625..2278    +  CDS            GST26_SCHJA: Experimental evidence at protein level: Swiss-Prot protein existence level 1. GST isoenzymes appear to play a central role in the parasite detoxification system. Other functions are also suspected including a role in increasing the solubility of haematin in the parasite gut. From Schistosoma japonicum (Blood fluke).
   2285..2551    +  CDS            Abl1 (fragment): ABL1_MOUSE - Also known as Abl. Experimental evidence at protein level: Swiss-Prot protein existence level 1. Non-receptor tyrosine-protein kinase that plays a role in many key processes linked to cell growth and survival such as cytoskeleton remodeling in response to extracellular stimuli, cell motility and adhesion, receptor endocytosis, autophagy, DNA damage response and apoptosis. Coordinates actin remodeling through tyrosine phosphorylation of proteins controlling cytoskeleton dynamics like WASF3 (involved in branch formation); ANXA1 (involved in membrane anchoring); DBN1, DBNL, CTTN, RAP
   2564..2611    +  terminator     fd terminator (sequence withheld): central terminator from bacteriophage fd (Otsuka and Kunisawa, 1982)
   2616..2828    +  CDS            M13 gene III (fragment) (sequence partly withheld): pIII; III; minor coat protein
   2843..3313    +  CDS            M13 gene III (fragment) (sequence partly withheld): pIII; III; minor coat protein
   3335..3405    +  CDS            TcR (fragment): tetracycline efflux protein; tet; confers resistance to tetracycline
   3647..4027    -  CDS            YPB1_ECOLX: Protein predicted: Swiss-Prot protein existence level 4. From Escherichia coli.
   4044..4195    +  CDS            rop (fragment): Rop protein, which maintains plasmids at low copy number; rop
   4231..4659    -  rep_origin     f1 ori (sequence partly withheld): f1 bacteriophage origin of replication; arrow indicates direction of (+) strand synthesis
   4668..4707    +  CDS            rop (fragment): Rop protein, which maintains plasmids at low copy number; rop
   4809..4949    +  misc_feature   bom: basis of mobility region from pBR322
   5135..5722    -  rep_origin     ori: high-copy-number ColE1/pMB1/pBR322/pUC origin of replication
   5893..6753    -  CDS            AmpR: β-lactamase; bla; confers resistance to ampicillin, carbenicillin, and related antibiotics
   6754..6858    -  promoter       AmpR promoter: bla
