[The description below was written by a language model from this plasmid's Addgene catalogue record and pLannotate feature annotations shown in this document.]
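Description:
pHH0103_ABL1-1/1 is a 6.9 kb bacterial expression plasmid for producing and purifying a human SH3 domain taken from the ABL1 non-receptor tyrosine kinase. It is built on the pHH0103 backbone, which carries a ColE1/pMB1-type origin together with the pBR322 bom region, and is selected with ampicillin through the β-lactamase gene and its native promoter. The catalogue lists it as low copy. The annotated rop sequence is split into fragments by an inserted f1 phage origin, so the feature table alone does not settle whether Rop-mediated copy control is intact.

Expression is driven by the strong hybrid tac promoter followed by a lac operator. The plasmid also supplies its own lac repressor from a lacI gene under the up-mutated lacIq promoter, which keeps transcription off until IPTG is added. The open reading frame encodes an N-terminal 6xHis tag, then Schistosoma japonicum glutathione S-transferase, then the ABL1 fragment. This arrangement gives two independent affinity handles for purification and a solubility-enhancing fusion partner. The insert is recorded as 224 bp of human sequence cloned between SfiI and NotI sites. The annotation tool matched it to the mouse Abl1 orthologue, which probably reflects the high conservation of this domain rather than a different species of origin.

An fd phage terminator follows the insert. Beyond it lie fragments of M13 gene III, and with the f1 origin these suggest that the backbone derives from a phagemid display vector. The record does not indicate that the pIII fragments are expressed here. The construct belongs to a collection used to analyse the binding specificities of the human SH3 domain family.
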