Addgene plasmid #91521: pHH0103_ABL1-1/1
Purpose: Protein expression and purification of human SH3 domain construct ABL1-1/1
Depositing lab: Sachdev Sidhu. Depositing organization: University of Toronto. Publication: Comprehensive Analysis of the Human SH3 Domain Family Reveals a Wide Variety of Non-canonical Specificities. Teyra J, Huang H, Jain S, Guan X, Dong A, Liu Y, Tempel W, Min J, Tong Y, Kim PM, Bader GD, Sidhu SS. Structure. 2017 Oct 3;25(10):1598-1610.e3. doi: 10.1016/j.str.2017.07.017. Epub 2017 Sep 7. PubMed 28890361.
Backbone
  Vector backbone: pHH0103
  Vector type: Bacterial Expression
Growth in bacteria
  Bacterial resistance: Ampicillin, 100 μg/mL
  Growth temperature: 37°C
  Growth strain: DH5alpha
  Copy number: Low Copy
Gene/Insert
  Gene/Insert name: ABL1-1/1
  Species: H. sapiens (human)
  Insert size (bp): 224
  Entrez Gene: ABL1 (a.k.a. ABL, BCR-ABL, CHDSKM, JTK7, bcr/abl, c-ABL, c-ABL1, p150, v-abl)
  Cloning method: Restriction Enzyme; 5′ cloning site Sfi1 (unknown if destroyed); 3′ cloning site Not1 (unknown if destroyed)
Terms and licenses: Academic/Nonprofit Terms; Industry Terms: Not Available to Industry
How to cite: pHH0103_ABL1-1/1 was a gift from Sachdev Sidhu (Addgene plasmid # 91521 ; http://n2t.net/addgene:91521 ; RRID:Addgene_91521)
