>Addgene plasmid #91521 | pHH0103_ABL1-1/1 | depositor partial sequence | sequence record 176009 | insert sequence
GGTACCGAATTCGGATCCGCGCGCTGAACCTGTTTGTCGCCCTGTATGATTTTGTTGCCTCCGGTGATAA
CACCCTGTCCATTACCAAAGGTGAAAAACTGCGTGTCCTGGGTTACAATCATAACGGTGAATGGTGTGAA
GCACAGACCAAAAACGGTCAAGGTTGGGTTCCATCCAACTACATTACCCCAGTCAACGCGGCCGCTAGCT
AAGTCGACGAGCTC
